Addgene plasmid #190141: HiFi iFE
Purpose: Expresses HiFiCas9-POLB (HiFi iFE)
Depositing lab: Timothy Lu. Depositing organization: Massachusetts Institute of Technology. Publication: Frame Editors for Precise, Template-Free Frameshifting. Nakade S, Nakamae K, Tang T-C, Yu D, Sakuma T, Yamamoto T, Lu TK. bioRxiv 2022.12.05.518807 10.1101/2022.12.05.518807.
Backbone
  Vector backbone: pX330A
  Vector type: Mammalian Expression, CRISPR
Growth in bacteria
  Bacterial resistance: Ampicillin, 100 μg/mL
  Growth temperature: 37°C
  Growth strain: DH5alpha
  Copy number: Unknown
Gene/Insert
  Gene/Insert name: HiFi Cas9-POLB
  Species: H. sapiens (human), Synthetic
  Insert size (bp): 5340
  Mutation: SpCas9 R691A mutant, Codon Optimized for mammalian cells
  Promoter: CBh
  Tag / fusion protein: 3xFLAG (N terminal on insert)
  Cloning method: Unknown
  Sequencing primers: 5′ T7 (TAATACGACTCACTATAGGG); 3′ T3 (GCAATTAACCCTCACTAAAGG)
Resource information
  A portion of this plasmid was derived from a plasmid made by: Takashi Yamamoto
Terms and licenses: Academic/Nonprofit Terms; Industry Terms: Not Available to Industry
Depositor comments: Supplemental GenBank file: pX330A-1x6 (Plasmid #58770) . Please visit https://doi.org/10.1101/2022.12.05.518807 for bioRxiv preprint.
How to cite: HiFi iFE was a gift from Timothy Lu (Addgene plasmid # 190141 ; http://n2t.net/addgene:190141 ; RRID:Addgene_190141)
