[The description below was written by a language model from this plasmid's Addgene catalogue record and pLannotate feature annotations shown in this document.]
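Description:
HiFi iFE is a mammalian CRISPR expression plasmid built on the pX330A backbone that produces a fusion of high-fidelity Streptococcus pyogenes Cas9 with human DNA polymerase β (POLB). It is propagated in E. coli through a high-copy ColE1/pUC-type origin and selected with ampicillin via the β-lactamase gene. The backbone also carries an f1 phage origin and pBluescript-derived remnants, including a lacZα fragment, lac promoter and operator, and T7 and T3 promoters. A single AAV2 inverted terminal repeat is annotated downstream of the expression cassette, a leftover typical of this vector family rather than a complete packaging unit.

The payload is driven by the CBh promoter, annotated here as its component parts: a CMV enhancer, the chicken β-actin promoter and a hybrid CBA/MVM intron. The open reading frame encodes mammalian codon-optimised SpCas9 carrying the R691A substitution that defines the HiFi variant, with an N-terminal 3xFLAG tag according to the catalogue entry (the tag is not called in the feature table). Cas9 is followed by a nucleoplasmin bipartite nuclear localisation signal and then POLB, and the transcript ends in a bovine growth hormone polyadenylation signal. POLB is a gap-filling repair polymerase, and the associated work describes "frame editors" for template-free frameshifting, so tethering it to the nuclease is presumably intended to bias how Cas9-cut ends are processed; the record does not spell out the mechanism.

No U6 promoter or guide RNA scaffold appears in the feature table, so the record does not show how the guide is supplied. The annotated sequence is labelled a partial NGS result and may not capture every element.
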