Features (pLannotate 1.2.2; 24 found; start..end, strand, type, name):
      9..294     +  enhancer       CMV enhancer: human cytomegalovirus immediate early enhancer; contains an 18-bp deletion relative to the standard CMV enhancer
    296..573     +  promoter       chicken β-actin promoter: No description available
    574..801     +  intron         hybrid intron: hybrid between chicken β-actin (CBA) and minute virus of mice (MMV) introns (Gray et al., 2011)
    939..2540    +  CDS            Cas9(N): N-terminal portion of Streptococcus pyogenes Cas9 (Zetsche et al., 2015)
   2541..5039    +  CDS            Cas9(C): C-terminal portion of Streptococcus pyogenes Cas9 (Zetsche et al., 2015)
   5040..5087    +  CDS            nucleoplasmin NLS: bipartite nuclear localization signal from nucleoplasmin
   5127..6125    +  CDS            POLB (sequence withheld): DPOLB_HUMAN - Experimental evidence at protein level: Swiss-Prot protein existence level 1. Repair polymerase that plays a key role in base-excision repair. Has 5'-deoxyribose-5-phosphate lyase (dRP lyase) activity that removes the 5' sugar phosphate and also acts as a DNA polymerase that adds one nucleotide to the 3' end of the arising single-nucleotide gap. Conducts 'gap-filling' DNA synthesis in a stepwise distributive fashion rather than in a processive fashion as for other DNA polymerases. From Homo sapiens (Human).
   6184..6295    +  polyA_signal   bGH poly(A) signal: bovine growth hormone polyadenylation signal
   6400..6540    +  repeat_region  AAV2 ITR: inverted terminal repeat of adeno-associated virus serotype 2 inverted
   6545..6596    -  misc_feature   bom (fragment): basis of mobility region from pBR322
   6615..7070    +  rep_origin     f1 ori (sequence partly withheld): f1 bacteriophage origin of replication; arrow indicates direction of (+) strand synthesis
   7071..7120    -  misc_feature   bom (fragment): basis of mobility region from pBR322
   7222..7257    -  CDS            rop (fragment): Rop protein, which maintains plasmids at low copy number; rop
   7352..7456    +  promoter       AmpR promoter: bla
   7457..8317    +  CDS            AmpR: β-lactamase; bla; confers resistance to ampicillin, carbenicillin, and related antibiotics
   8488..9076    +  rep_origin     ori: high-copy-number ColE1/pMB1/pBR322/pUC origin of replication
   9161..9179    -  rep_origin     f1 ori (fragment): f1 bacteriophage origin of replication; arrow indicates direction of (+) strand synthesis
   9184..9339    -  CDS            lacZα (fragment): LacZα fragment of β-galactosidase; lacZ fragment
   9347..9365    +  promoter       T7 promoter: promoter for bacteriophage T7 RNA polymerase
   9374..9397    -  misc_feature   MCS (fragment): pBluescript multiple cloning site
   9413..9431    -  promoter       T3 promoter: promoter for bacteriophage T3 RNA polymerase
   9476..9492    -  protein_bind   lac operator: The lac repressor binds to the lac operator to inhibit transcription in E. coli. This inhibition can be relieved by adding lactose or isopropyl-β-D-thiogalactopyranoside (IPTG). lac repressor encoded by lacI
   9500..9530    -  promoter       lac promoter: promoter for the E. coli lac operon
   9545..9566    -  protein_bind   CAP binding site: CAP binding activates transcription in the presence of cAMP. E. coli catabolite activator protein
>Addgene plasmid #190141 | HiFi iFE | addgene full sequence | sequence record 374979 | Addgene Partial NGS Result
GAGGTACCCGTTACATAACTTACGGTAAATGGCCCGCCTGGCTGACCGCCCAACGACCCCCGCCCATTGA
CGTCAATAGTAACGCCAATAGGGACTTTCCATTGACGTCAATGGGTGGAGTATTTACGGTAAACTGCCCA
CTTGGCAGTACATCAAGTGTATCATATGCCAAGTACGCCCCCTATTGACGTCAATGACGGTAAATGGCCC
GCCTGGCATTGTGCCCAGTACATGACCTTATGGGACTTTCCTACTTGGCAGTACATCTACGTATTAGTCA
TCGCTATTACCATGGTCGAGGTGAGCCCCACGTTCTGCTTCACTCTCCCCATCTCCCCCCCCTCCCCACC
CCCAATTTTGTATTTATTTATTTTTTAATTATTTTGTGCAGCGATGGGGGCGGGGGGGGGGGGGGGGCGC
GCGCCGGGGGGGGGGGGGGGGGGGGGGGGGGGGGGGGGGGCGAGGCGGAGAGGTGCGGCGGCAGCCAATC
AGAGCGGCGCGCTCCGAAAGTTTCCTTTTATGGCGAGGCGGCGGCGGCGGCGGCCCTATAAAAAGCGAAG
CGCGCGGCGGGCGGGAGTCGCTGCGCGCTGCCTTCGCCCCGTGCCCCGCTCCGCCGCCGCCTCGCGCCGC
CCGCCCCGGCTCTGACTGACCGCGTTACTCCCACAGGTGAGCGGGCGGGACGGCCCTTCTCCTCCGGGCT
GTAATTAGCTGAGCAAGAGGTAAGGGTTTAAGGGATGGTTGGTTGGTGGGGTATTAATGTTTAATTACCT
GGAGCACCTGCCTGAAATCACTTTTTTTCAGGTTGGACCGGTGCCACCATGGACTATAAGGACCACGACG
GAGACTACAAGGATCATGATATTGATTACAAAGACGATGACGATAAGATGGCCCCAAAGAAGAAGCGGAA
GGTCGGTATCCACGGAGTCCCAGCAGCCGACAAGAAGTACAGCATCGGCCTGGACATCGGCACCAACTCT
GTGGGCTGGGCCGTGATCACCGACGAGTACAAGGTGCCCAGCAAGAAATTCAAGGTGCTGGGCAACACCG
ACCGGCACAGCATCAAGAAGAACCTGATCGGAGCCCTGCTGTTCGACAGCGGCGAAACAGCCGAGGCCAC
CCGGCTGAAGAGAACCGCCAGAAGAAGATACACCAGACGGAAGAACCGGATCTGCTATCTGCAAGAGATC
TTCAGCAACGAGATGGCCAAGGTGGACGACAGCTTCTTCCACAGACTGGAAGAGTCCTTCCTGGTGGAAG
AGGATAAGAAGCACGAGCGGCACCCCATCTTCGGCAACATCGTGGACGAGGTGGCCTACCACGAGAAGTA
CCCCACCATCTACCACCTGAGAAAGAAACTGGTGGACAGCACCGACAAGGCCGACCTGCGGCTGATCTAT
CTGGCCCTGGCCCACATGATCAAGTTCCGGGGCCACTTCCTGATCGAGGGCGACCTGAACCCCGACAACA
GCGACGTGGACAAGCTGTTCATCCAGCTGGTGCAGACCTACAACCAGCTGTTCGAGGAAAACCCCATCAA
CGCCAGCGGCGTGGACGCCAAGGCCATCCTGTCTGCCAGACTGAGCAAGAGCAGACGGCTGGAAAATCTG
ATCGCCCAGCTGCCCGGCGAGAAGAAGAATGGCCTGTTCGGAAACCTGATTGCCCTGAGCCTGGGCCTGA
CCCCCAACTTCAAGAGCAACTTCGACCTGGCCGAGGATGCCAAACTGCAGCTGAGCAAGGACACCTACGA
CGACGACCTGGACAACCTGCTGGCCCAGATCGGCGACCAGTACGCCGACCTGTTTCTGGCCGCCAAGAAC
CTGTCCGACGCCATCCTGCTGAGCGACATCCTGAGAGTGAACACCGAGATCACCAAGGCCCCCCTGAGCG
CCTCTATGATCAAGAGATACGACGAGCACCACCAGGACCTGACCCTGCTGAAAGCTCTCGTGCGGCAGCA
GCTGCCTGAGAAGTACAAAGAGATTTTCTTCGACCAGAGCAAGAACGGCTACGCCGGCTACATTGACGGC
GGAGCCAGCCAGGAAGAGTTCTACAAGTTCATCAAGCCCATCCTGGAAAAGATGGACGGCACCGAGGAAC
TGCTCGTGAAGCTGAACAGAGAGGACCTGCTGCGGAAGCAGCGGACCTTCGACAACGGCAGCATCCCCCA
CCAGATCCACCTGGGAGAGCTGCACGCCATTCTGCGGCGGCAGGAAGATTTTTACCCATTCCTGAAGGAC
AACCGGGAAAAGATCGAGAAGATCCTGACCTTCCGCATCCCCTACTACGTGGGCCCTCTGGCCAGGGGAA
ACAGCAGATTCGCCTGGATGACCAGAAAGAGCGAGGAAACCATCACCCCCTGGAACTTCGAGGAAGTGGT
GGACAAGGGCGCTTCCGCCCAGAGCTTCATCGAGCGGATGACCAACTTCGATAAGAACCTGCCCAACGAG
AAGGTGCTGCCCAAGCACAGCCTGCTGTACGAGTACTTCACCGTGTATAACGAGCTGACCAAAGTGAAAT
ACGTGACCGAGGGAATGAGAAAGCCCGCCTTCCTGAGCGGCGAGCAGAAAAAGGCCATCGTGGACCTGCT
GTTCAAGACCAACCGGAAAGTGACCGTGAAGCAGCTGAAAGAGGACTACTTCAAGAAAATCGAGTGCTTC
GACTCCGTGGAAATCTCCGGCGTGGAAGATCGGTTCAACGCCTCCCTGGGCACATACCACGATCTGCTGA
AAATTATCAAGGACAAGGACTTCCTGGACAATGAGGAAAACGAGGACATTCTGGAAGATATCGTGCTGAC
CCTGACACTGTTTGAGGACAGAGAGATGATCGAGGAACGGCTGAAAACCTATGCCCACCTGTTCGACGAC
AAAGTGATGAAGCAGCTGAAGCGGCGGAGATACACCGGCTGGGGCAGGCTGAGCCGGAAGCTGATCAACG
GCATCCGGGACAAGCAGTCCGGCAAGACAATCCTGGATTTCCTGAAGTCCGACGGCTTCGCCAACGCCAA
CTTCATGCAGCTGATCCACGACGACAGCCTGACCTTTAAAGAGGACATCCAGAAAGCCCAGGTGTCCGGC
CAGGGCGATAGCCTGCACGAGCACATTGCCAATCTGGCCGGCAGCCCCGCCATTAAGAAGGGCATCCTGC
AGACAGTGAAGGTGGTGGACGAGCTCGTGAAAGTGATGGGCCGGCACAAGCCCGAGAACATCGTGATCGA
AATGGCCAGAGAGAACCAGACCACCCAGAAGGGACAGAAGAACAGCCGCGAGAGAATGAAGCGGATCGAA
GAGGGCATCAAAGAGCTGGGCAGCCAGATCCTGAAAGAACACCCCGTGGAAAACACCCAGCTGCAGAACG
AGAAGCTGTACCTGTACTACCTGCAGAATGGGCGGGATATGTACGTGGACCAGGAACTGGACATCAACCG
GCTGTCCGACTACGATGTGGACCATATCGTGCCTCAGAGCTTTCTGAAGGACGACTCCATCGACAACAAG
GTGCTGACCAGAAGCGACAAGAACCGGGGCAAGAGCGACAACGTGCCCTCCGAAGAGGTCGTGAAGAAGA
TGAAGAACTACTGGCGGCAGCTGCTGAACGCCAAGCTGATTACCCAGAGAAAGTTCGACAATCTGACCAA
GGCCGAGAGAGGCGGCCTGAGCGAACTGGATAAGGCCGGCTTCATCAAGAGACAGCTGGTGGAAACCCGG
CAGATCACAAAGCACGTGGCACAGATCCTGGACTCCCGGATGAACACTAAGTACGACGAGAATGACAAGC
TGATCCGGGAAGTGAAAGTGATCACCCTGAAGTCCAAGCTGGTGTCCGATTTCCGGAAGGATTTCCAGTT
TTACAAAGTGCGCGAGATCAACAACTACCACCACGCCCACGACGCCTACCTGAACGCCGTCGTGGGAACC
GCCCTGATCAAAAAGTACCCTAAGCTGGAAAGCGAGTTCGTGTACGGCGACTACAAGGTGTACGACGTGC
GGAAGATGATCGCCAAGAGCGAGCAGGAAATCGGCAAGGCTACCGCCAAGTACTTCTTCTACAGCAACAT
CATGAACTTTTTCAAGACCGAGATTACCCTGGCCAACGGCGAGATCCGGAAGCGGCCTCTGATCGAGACA
AACGGCGAAACCGGGGAGATCGTGTGGGATAAGGGCCGGGATTTTGCCACCGTGCGGAAAGTGCTGAGCA
TGCCCCAAGTGAATATCGTGAAAAAGACCGAGGTGCAGACAGGCGGCTTCAGCAAAGAGTCTATCCTGCC
CAAGAGGAACAGCGATAAGCTGATCGCCAGAAAGAAGGACTGGGACCCTAAGAAGTACGGCGGCTTCGAC
AGCCCCACCGTGGCCTATTCTGTGCTGGTGGTGGCCAAAGTGGAAAAGGGCAAGTCCAAGAAACTGAAGA
GTGTGAAAGAGCTGCTGGGGATCACCATCATGGAAAGAAGCAGCTTCGAGAAGAATCCCATCGACTTTCT
GGAAGCCAAGGGCTACAAAGAAGTGAAAAAGGACCTGATCATCAAGCTGCCTAAGTACTCCCTGTTCGAG
CTGGAAAACGGCCGGAAGAGAATGCTGGCCTCTGCCGGCGAACTGCAGAAGGGAAACGAACTGGCCCTGC
CCTCCAAATATGTGAACTTCCTGTACCTGGCCAGCCACTATGAGAAGCTGAAGGGCTCCCCCGAGGATAA
TGAGCAGAAACAGCTGTTTGTGGAACAGCACAAGCACTACCTGGACGAGATCATCGAGCAGATCAGCGAG
TTCTCCAAGAGAGTGATCCTGGCCGACGCTAATCTGGACAAAGTGCTGTCCGCCTACAACAAGCACCGGG
ATAAGCCCATCAGAGAGCAGGCCGAGAATATCATCCACCTGTTTACCCTGACCAATCTGGGAGCCCCTGC
CGCCTTCAAGTACTTTGACACCACCATCGACCGGAAGAGGTACACCAGCACCAAAGAGGTGCTGGACGCC
ACCCTGATCCACCAGAGCATCACCGGCCTGTACGAGACACGGATCGACCTGTCTCAGCTGGGAGGCGACA
AAAGGCCGGCGGCCACGAAAAAGGCCGGCCAGGCAAAAAAGAAAAAGGGCGGCGGATCTGGTGGTGGGTC
TGGCGGAGGCTCG
[1002 nt withheld, positions 5124-6125]
GGTGGTTCTCCAAAGAAGAAGCGGAAGGTCTAGCCTAGAGCTCGCTGATCAGCCTCGACTGTGCCTTCTA
GTTGCCAGCCATCTGTTGTTTGCCCCTCCCCCGTGCCTTCCTTGACCCTGGAAGGTGCCACTCCCACTGT
CCTTTCCTAATAAAATGAGGAAATTGCATCGCATTGTCTGAGTAGGTGTCATTCTATTCTGGGGGGTGGG
GTGGGGCAGGACAGCAAGGGGGAGGATTGGGAAGAGAATAGCAGGCATGCTGGGGAGCGGCCGCAGGAAC
CCCTAGTGATGGAGTTGGCCACTCCCTCTCTGCGCGCTCGCTCGCTCACTGAGGCCGGGCGACCAAAGGT
CGCCCGACGCCCGGGCTTTGCCCGGGCGGCCTCAGTGAGCGAGCGAGCGCGCAGCTGCCTGCAGGGGCGC
CTGATGCGGTATTTTCTCCTTACGCATCTGTGCGGTATTTCACACCGCATA
[95 nt withheld, positions 6597-6691]
T
[46 nt withheld, positions 6693-6738]
C
[141 nt withheld, positions 6740-6880]
CCTTTGACGTTGGAGTCCACGTTCTTT
[37 nt withheld, positions 6908-6944]
ACTCTATCTCGGGCTATTCTTTTGATTTATAAGGGATTTTGCCGATTTCGGTCTATTGGTTAAAAAATGA
GCTGATTTAACAAAAATTTAACGCGAATTTTAACAAAATATTAACGTTTACAATTTTATGGTGCACTCTC
AGTACAATCTGCTCTGATGCCGCATAGTTAAGCCAGCCCCGACACCCGCCAACACCCGCTGACGCGCCCT
GACGGGCTTGTCTGCTCCCGGCATCCGCTTACAGACAAGCTGTGACCGTCTCCGGGAGCTGCATGTGTCA
GAGGTTTTCACCGTCATCACCGAAACGCGCGAGACGAAAGGGCCTCGTGATACGCCTATTTTTATAGGTT
AATGTCATGATAATAATGGTTTCTTAGACGTCAGGTGGCACTTTTCGGGGAAATGTGCGCGGAACCCCTA
TTTGTTTATTTTTCTAAATACATTCAAATATGTATCCGCTCATGAGACAATAACCCTGATAAATGCTTCA
ATAATATTGAAAAAGGAAGAGTATGAGTATTCAACATTTCCGTGTCGCCCTTATTCCCTTTTTTGCGGCA
TTTTGCCTTCCTGTTTTTGCTCACCCAGAAACGCTGGTGAAAGTAAAAGATGCTGAAGATCAGTTGGGTG
CACGAGTGGGTTACATCGAACTGGATCTCAACAGCGGTAAGATCCTTGAGAGTTTTCGCCCCGAAGAACG
TTTTCCAATGATGAGCACTTTTAAAGTTCTGCTATGTGGCGCGGTATTATCCCGTATTGACGCCGGGCAA
GAGCAACTCGGTCGCCGCATACACTATTCTCAGAATGACTTGGTTGAGTACTCACCAGTCACAGAAAAGC
ATCTTACGGATGGCATGACAGTAAGAGAATTATGCAGTGCTGCCATAACCATGAGTGATAACACTGCGGC
CAACTTACTTCTGACAACGATCGGAGGACCGAAGGAGCTAACCGCTTTTTTGCACAACATGGGGGATCAT
GTAACTCGCCTTGATCGTTGGGAACCGGAGCTGAATGAAGCCATACCAAACGACGAGCGTGACACCACGA
TGCCTGTAGCAATGGCAACAACGTTGCGCAAACTATTAACTGGCGAACTACTTACTCTAGCTTCCCGGCA
ACAATTAATAGACTGGATGGAGGCGGATAAAGTTGCAGGACCACTTCTGCGCTCGGCCCTTCCGGCTGGC
TGGTTTATTGCTGATAAATCTGGAGCCGGTGAGCGTGGAAGCCGCGGTATCATTGCAGCACTGGGGCCAG
ATGGTAAGCCCTCCCGTATCGTAGTTATCTACACGACGGGGAGTCAGGCAACTATGGATGAACGAAATAG
ACAGATCGCTGAGATAGGTGCCTCACTGATTAAGCATTGGTAACTGTCAGACCAAGTTTACTCATATATA
CTTTAGATTGATTTAAAACTTCATTTTTAATTTAAAAGGATCTAGGTGAAGATCCTTTTTGATAATCTCA
TGACCAAAATCCCTTAACGTGAGTTTTCGTTCCACTGAGCGTCAGACCCCGTAGAAAAGATCAAAGGATC
TTCTTGAGATCCTTTTTTTCTGCGCGTAATCTGCTGCTTGCAAACAAAAAAACCACCGCTACCAGCGGTG
GTTTGTTTGCCGGATCAAGAGCTACCAACTCTTTTTCCGAAGGTAACTGGCTTCAGCAGAGCGCAGATAC
CAAATACTGTTCTTCTAGTGTAGCCGTAGTTAGGCCACCACTTCAAGAACTCTGTAGCACCGCCTACATA
CCTCGCTCTGCTAATCCTGTTACCAGTGGCTGCTGCCAGTGGCGATAAGTCGTGTCTTACCGGGTTGGAC
TCAAGACGATAGTTACCGGATAAGGCGCAGCGGTCGGGCTGAACGGGGGGTTCGTGCACACAGCCCAGCT
TGGAGCGAACGACCTACACCGAACTGAGATACCTACAGCGTGAGCTATGAGAAAGCGCCACGCTTCCCGA
AGGGAGAAAGGCGGACAGGTATCCGGTAAGCGGCAGGGTCGGAACAGGAGAGCGCACGAGGGAGCTTCCA
GGGGGAAACGCCTGGTATCTTTATAGTCCTGTCGGGTTTCGCCACCTCTGACTTGAGCGTCGATTTTTGT
GATGCTCGTCAGGGGGGCGGAGCCTATGGAAAAACGCCAGCAACGCGGCCTTTTTACGGTTCCTGGCCTT
TTGCTGGCCTTTTGCTCACATGTCAGACAAATGGCTCTAGAGACCGGCGCCGCTACAGGGCGCGTCCCAT
TCGCCATTCAGGCTGCGCAACTGTTGGGAAGGGCGATCGGTGCGGGCCTCTTCGCTATTACGCCAGCTGG
CGAAAGGGGGATGTGCTGCAAGGCGATTAAGTTGGGTAACGCCAGGGTTTTCCCAGTCACGACGTTGTAA
AACGACGGCCAGTGAGCGCGCGTAATACGACTCACTATAGGGCGAATTGGGTACCGGGCCCCCCCTCGAG
GTCCTCCAGCTTTTGTTCCCTTTAGTGAGGGTTAATTGCGCGCTTGGCGTAATCATGGTCATAGCTGTTT
CCTGTGTGAAATTGTTATCCGCTCACAATTCCACACAACATACGAGCCGGAAGCATAAAGTGTAAAGCCT
GGGGTGCCTAATGAGTGAGCTAACTCACATTAATTGCGTTGCGCTCACTGCCCGCTTTCCACCGGTGGTC
TCTA
