Features (pLannotate 1.2.2; 24 found; start..end, strand, type, name):
      9..294     +  enhancer       CMV enhancer: human cytomegalovirus immediate early enhancer; contains an 18-bp deletion relative to the standard CMV enhancer
    296..573     +  promoter       chicken β-actin promoter: No description available
    574..801     +  intron         hybrid intron: hybrid between chicken β-actin (CBA) and minute virus of mice (MMV) introns (Gray et al., 2011)
    939..2540    +  CDS            Cas9(N): N-terminal portion of Streptococcus pyogenes Cas9 (Zetsche et al., 2015)
   2541..5039    +  CDS            Cas9(C): C-terminal portion of Streptococcus pyogenes Cas9 (Zetsche et al., 2015)
   5040..5087    +  CDS            nucleoplasmin NLS: bipartite nuclear localization signal from nucleoplasmin
   5127..6125    +  CDS            POLB (sequence withheld): DPOLB_HUMAN - Experimental evidence at protein level: Swiss-Prot protein existence level 1. Repair polymerase that plays a key role in base-excision repair. Has 5'-deoxyribose-5-phosphate lyase (dRP lyase) activity that removes the 5' sugar phosphate and also acts as a DNA polymerase that adds one nucleotide to the 3' end of the arising single-nucleotide gap. Conducts 'gap-filling' DNA synthesis in a stepwise distributive fashion rather than in a processive fashion as for other DNA polymerases. From Homo sapiens (Human).
   6184..6295    +  polyA_signal   bGH poly(A) signal: bovine growth hormone polyadenylation signal
   6400..6540    +  repeat_region  AAV2 ITR: inverted terminal repeat of adeno-associated virus serotype 2 inverted
   6545..6596    -  misc_feature   bom (fragment): basis of mobility region from pBR322
   6615..7070    +  rep_origin     f1 ori (sequence partly withheld): f1 bacteriophage origin of replication; arrow indicates direction of (+) strand synthesis
   7071..7120    -  misc_feature   bom (fragment): basis of mobility region from pBR322
   7222..7257    -  CDS            rop (fragment): Rop protein, which maintains plasmids at low copy number; rop
   7352..7456    +  promoter       AmpR promoter: bla
   7457..8317    +  CDS            AmpR: β-lactamase; bla; confers resistance to ampicillin, carbenicillin, and related antibiotics
   8488..9076    +  rep_origin     ori: high-copy-number ColE1/pMB1/pBR322/pUC origin of replication
   9161..9179    -  rep_origin     f1 ori (fragment): f1 bacteriophage origin of replication; arrow indicates direction of (+) strand synthesis
   9184..9339    -  CDS            lacZα (fragment): LacZα fragment of β-galactosidase; lacZ fragment
   9347..9365    +  promoter       T7 promoter: promoter for bacteriophage T7 RNA polymerase
   9374..9397    -  misc_feature   MCS (fragment): pBluescript multiple cloning site
   9413..9431    -  promoter       T3 promoter: promoter for bacteriophage T3 RNA polymerase
   9476..9492    -  protein_bind   lac operator: The lac repressor binds to the lac operator to inhibit transcription in E. coli. This inhibition can be relieved by adding lactose or isopropyl-β-D-thiogalactopyranoside (IPTG). lac repressor encoded by lacI
   9500..9530    -  promoter       lac promoter: promoter for the E. coli lac operon
   9545..9566    -  protein_bind   CAP binding site: CAP binding activates transcription in the presence of cAMP. E. coli catabolite activator protein
>Addgene plasmid #190141 | HiFi iFE | addgene full sequence | sequence record 377886 | Addgene Partial NGS Result
GAGGTACCCGTTACATAACTTACGGTAAATGGCCCGCCTGGCTGACCGCCCAACGACCCCCGCCCATTGA
CGTCAATAGTAACGCCAATAGGGACTTTCCATTGACGTCAATGGGTGGAGTATTTACGGTAAACTGCCCA
CTTGGCAGTACATCAAGTGTATCATATGCCAAGTACGCCCCCTATTGACGTCAATGACGGTAAATGGCCC
GCCTGGCATTGTGCCCAGTACATGACCTTATGGGACTTTCCTACTTGGCAGTACATCTACGTATTAGTCA
TCGCTATTACCATGGTCGAGGTGAGCCCCACGTTCTGCTTCACTCTCCCCATCTCCCCCCCCTCCCCACC
CCCAATTTTGTATTTATTTATTTTTTAATTATTTTGTGCAGCGATGGGGGCGGGGGGGGGGGGGGGGCGC
GCGCCRGGCGGGGCGGGGSGGGGSGRGGGGSGGGGSGGGGSGRGGCGGAGAGGTGCGGCGGCAGCCAATC
AGAGCGGCGCGCTCCGAAAGTTTCCTTTTATGGCGAGGCGGCGGCGGCGGCGGCCCTATAAAAAGCGAAG
CGCGCGGCGGGCGGGAGTCGCTGCGCGCTGCCTTCGCCCCGTGCCCCGCTCCGCCGCCGCCTCGCGCCGC
CCGCCCCGGCTCTGACTGACCGCGTTACTCCCACAGGTGAGCGGGCGGGACGGCCCTTCTCCTCCGGGCT
GTAATTAGCTGAGCAAGAGGTAAGGGTTTAAGGGATGGTTGGTTGGTGGGGTATTAATGTTTAATTACCT
GGAGCACCTGCCTGAAATCACTTTTTTTCAGGTTGGACCGGTGCCACCATGGACTATAAGGACCACGACG
GAGACTACAAGGATCATGATATTGATTACAAAGACGATGACGATAAGATGGCCCCAAAGAAGAAGCGGAA
GGTCGGTATCCACGGAGTCCCAGCAGCCGACAAGAAGTACAGCATCGGCCTGGACATCGGCACCAACTCT
GTGGGCTGGGCCGTGATCACCGACGAGTACAAGGTGCCCAGCAAGAAATTCAAGGTGCTGGGCAACACCG
ACCGGCACAGCATCAAGAAGAACCTGATCGGAGCCCTGCTGTTCGACAGCGGCGAAACAGCCGAGGCCAC
CCGGCTGAAGAGAACCGCCAGAAGAAGATACACCAGACGGAAGAACCGGATCTGCTATCTGCAAGAGATC
TTCAGCAACGAGATGGCCAAGGTGGACGACAGCTTCTTCCACAGACTGGAAGAGTCCTTCCTGGTGGAAG
AGGATAAGAAGCACGAGCGGCACCCCATCTTCGGCAACATCGTGGACGAGGTGGCCTACCACGAGAAGTA
CCCCACCATCTACCACCTGAGAAAGAAACTGGTGGACAGCACCGACAAGGCCGACCTGCGGCTGATCTAT
CTGGCCCTGGCCCACATGATCAAGTTCCGGGGCCACTTCCTGATCGAGGGCGACCTGAACCCCGACAACA
GCGACGTGGACAAGCTGTTCATCCAGCTGGTGCAGACCTACAACCAGCTGTTCGAGGAAAACCCCATCAA
CGCCAGCGGCGTGGACGCCAAGGCCATCCTGTCTGCCAGACTGAGCAAGAGCAGACGGCTGGAAAATCTG
ATCGCCCAGCTGCCCGGCGAGAAGAAGAATGGCCTGTTCGGAAACCTGATTGCCCTGAGCCTGGGCCTGA
CCCCCAACTTCAAGAGCAACTTCGACCTGGCCGAGGATGCCAAACTGCAGCTGAGCAAGGACACCTACGA
CGACGACCTGGACAACCTGCTGGCCCAGATCGGCGACCAGTACGCCGACCTGTTTCTGGCCGCCAAGAAC
CTGTCCGACGCCATCCTGCTGAGCGACATCCTGAGAGTGAACACCGAGATCACCAAGGCCCCCCTGAGCG
CCTCTATGATCAAGAGATACGACGAGCACCACCAGGACCTGACCCTGCTGAAAGCTCTCGTGCGGCAGCA
GCTGCCTGAGAAGTACAAAGAGATTTTCTTCGACCAGAGCAAGAACGGCTACGCCGGCTACATTGACGGC
GGAGCCAGCCAGGAAGAGTTCTACAAGTTCATCAAGCCCATCCTGGAAAAGATGGACGGCACCGAGGAAC
TGCTCGTGAAGCTGAACAGAGAGGACCTGCTGCGGAAGCAGCGGACCTTCGACAACGGCAGCATCCCCCA
CCAGATCCACCTGGGAGAGCTGCACGCCATTCTGCGGCGGCAGGAAGATTTTTACCCATTCCTGAAGGAC
AACCGGGAAAAGATCGAGAAGATCCTGACCTTCCGCATCCCCTACTACGTGGGCCCTCTGGCCAGGGGAA
ACAGCAGATTCGCCTGGATGACCAGAAAGAGCGAGGAAACCATCACCCCCTGGAACTTCGAGGAAGTGGT
GGACAAGGGCGCTTCCGCCCAGAGCTTCATCGAGCGGATGACCAACTTCGATAAGAACCTGCCCAACGAG
AAGGTGCTGCCCAAGCACAGCCTGCTGTACGAGTACTTCACCGTGTATAACGAGCTGACCAAAGTGAAAT
ACGTGACCGAGGGAATGAGAAAGCCCGCCTTCCTGAGCGGCGAGCAGAAAAAGGCCATCGTGGACCTGCT
GTTCAAGACCAACCGGAAAGTGACCGTGAAGCAGCTGAAAGAGGACTACTTCAAGAAAATCGAGTGCTTC
GACTCCGTGGAAATCTCCGGCGTGGAAGATCGGTTCAACGCCTCCCTGGGCACATACCACGATCTGCTGA
AAATTATCAAGGACAAGGACTTCCTGGACAATGAGGAAAACGAGGACATTCTGGAAGATATCGTGCTGAC
CCTGACACTGTTTGAGGACAGAGAGATGATCGAGGAACGGCTGAAAACCTATGCCCACCTGTTCGACGAC
AAAGTGATGAAGCAGCTGAAGCGGCGGAGATACACCGGCTGGGGCAGGCTGAGCCGGAAGCTGATCAACG
GCATCCGGGACAAGCAGTCCGGCAAGACAATCCTGGATTTCCTGAAGTCCGACGGCTTCGCCAACGCCAA
CTTCATGCAGCTGATCCACGACGACAGCCTGACCTTTAAAGAGGACATCCAGAAAGCCCAGGTGTCCGGC
CAGGGCGATAGCCTGCACGAGCACATTGCCAATCTGGCCGGCAGCCCCGCCATTAAGAAGGGCATCCTGC
AGACAGTGAAGGTGGTGGACGAGCTCGTGAAAGTGATGGGCCGGCACAAGCCCGAGAACATCGTGATCGA
AATGGCCAGAGAGAACCAGACCACCCAGAAGGGACAGAAGAACAGCCGCGAGAGAATGAAGCGGATCGAA
GAGGGCATCAAAGAGCTGGGCAGCCAGATCCTGAAAGAACACCCCGTGGAAAACACCCAGCTGCAGAACG
AGAAGCTGTACCTGTACTACCTGCAGAATGGGCGGGATATGTACGTGGACCAGGAACTGGACATCAACCG
GCTGTCCGACTACGATGTGGACCATATCGTGCCTCAGAGCTTTCTGAAGGACGACTCCATCGACAACAAG
GTGCTGACCAGAAGCGACAAGAACCGGGGCAAGAGCGACAACGTGCCCTCCGAAGAGGTCGTGAAGAAGA
TGAAGAACTACTGGCGGCAGCTGCTGAACGCCAAGCTGATTACCCAGAGAAAGTTCGACAATCTGACCAA
GGCCGAGAGAGGCGGCCTGAGCGAACTGGATAAGGCCGGCTTCATCAAGAGACAGCTGGTGGAAACCCGG
CAGATCACAAAGCACGTGGCACAGATCCTGGACTCCCGGATGAACACTAAGTACGACGAGAATGACAAGC
TGATCCGGGAAGTGAAAGTGATCACCCTGAAGTCCAAGCTGGTGTCCGATTTCCGGAAGGATTTCCAGTT
TTACAAAGTGCGCGAGATCAACAACTACCACCACGCCCACGACGCCTACCTGAACGCCGTCGTGGGAACC
GCCCTGATCAAAAAGTACCCTAAGCTGGAAAGCGAGTTCGTGTACGGCGACTACAAGGTGTACGACGTGC
GGAAGATGATCGCCAAGAGCGAGCAGGAAATCGGCAAGGCTACCGCCAAGTACTTCTTCTACAGCAACAT
CATGAACTTTTTCAAGACCGAGATTACCCTGGCCAACGGCGAGATCCGGAAGCGGCCTCTGATCGAGACA
AACGGCGAAACCGGGGAGATCGTGTGGGATAAGGGCCGGGATTTTGCCACCGTGCGGAAAGTGCTGAGCA
TGCCCCAAGTGAATATCGTGAAAAAGACCGAGGTGCAGACAGGCGGCTTCAGCAAAGAGTCTATCCTGCC
CAAGAGGAACAGCGATAAGCTGATCGCCAGAAAGAAGGACTGGGACCCTAAGAAGTACGGCGGCTTCGAC
AGCCCCACCGTGGCCTATTCTGTGCTGGTGGTGGCCAAAGTGGAAAAGGGCAAGTCCAAGAAACTGAAGA
GTGTGAAAGAGCTGCTGGGGATCACCATCATGGAAAGAAGCAGCTTCGAGAAGAATCCCATCGACTTTCT
GGAAGCCAAGGGCTACAAAGAAGTGAAAAAGGACCTGATCATCAAGCTGCCTAAGTACTCCCTGTTCGAG
CTGGAAAACGGCCGGAAGAGAATGCTGGCCTCTGCCGGCGAACTGCAGAAGGGAAACGAACTGGCCCTGC
CCTCCAAATATGTGAACTTCCTGTACCTGGCCAGCCACTATGAGAAGCTGAAGGGCTCCCCCGAGGATAA
TGAGCAGAAACAGCTGTTTGTGGAACAGCACAAGCACTACCTGGACGAGATCATCGAGCAGATCAGCGAG
TTCTCCAAGAGAGTGATCCTGGCCGACGCTAATCTGGACAAAGTGCTGTCCGCCTACAACAAGCACCGGG
ATAAGCCCATCAGAGAGCAGGCCGAGAATATCATCCACCTGTTTACCCTGACCAATCTGGGAGCCCCTGC
CGCCTTCAAGTACTTTGACACCACCATCGACCGGAAGAGGTACACCAGCACCAAAGAGGTGCTGGACGCC
ACCCTGATCCACCAGAGCATCACCGGCCTGTACGAGACACGGATCGACCTGTCTCAGCTGGGAGGCGACA
AAAGGCCGGCGGCCACGAAAAAGGCCGGCCAGGCAAAAAAGAAAAAGGGCGGCGGATCTGGTGGTGGGTC
TGGCGGAGGCTCG
[1002 nt withheld, positions 5124-6125]
GGTGGTTCTCCAAAGAAGAAGCGGAAGGTCTAGCCTAGAGCTCGCTGATCAGCCTCGACTGTGCCTTCTA
GTTGCCAGCCATCTGTTGTTTGCCCCTCCCCCGTGCCTTCCTTGACCCTGGAAGGTGCCACTCCCACTGT
CCTTTCCTAATAAAATGAGGAAATTGCATCGCATTGTCTGAGTAGGTGTCATTCTATTCTGGGGGGTGGG
GTGGGGCAGGACAGCAAGGGGGAGGATTGGGAAGAGAATAGCAGGCATGCTGGGGAGCGGCCGCAGGAAC
CCCTAGTGATGGAGTTGGCCACTCCCTCTCTGCGCGCTCGCTCGCTCACTGAGGCCGGGCGACCAAAGGT
CGCCCGACGCCCGGGCTTTGCCCGGGCGGCCTCAGTGAGCGAGCGAGCGCGCAGCTGCCTGCAGGGGCGC
CTGATGCGGTATTTTCTCCTTACGCATCTGTGCGGTATTTCACACCGCATA
[95 nt withheld, positions 6597-6691]
T
[46 nt withheld, positions 6693-6738]
C
[141 nt withheld, positions 6740-6880]
CCTTTGACGTTGGAGTCCACGTTCTTT
[37 nt withheld, positions 6908-6944]
ACTCTATCTCGGGCTATTCTTTTGATTTATAAGGGATTTTGCCGATTTCGGTCTATTGGTTAAAAAATGA
GCTGATTTAACAAAAATTTAACGCGAATTTTAACAAAATATTAACGTTTACAATTTTATGGTGCACTCTC
AGTACAATCTGCTCTGATGCCGCATAGTTAAGCCAGCCCCGACACCCGCCAACACCCGCTGACGCGCCCT
GACGGGCTTGTCTGCTCCCGGCATCCGCTTACAGACAAGCTGTGACCGTCTCCGGGAGCTGCATGTGTCA
GAGGTTTTCACCGTCATCACCGAAACGCGCGAGACGAAAGGGCCTCGTGATACGCCTATTTTTATAGGTT
AATGTCATGATAATAATGGTTTCTTAGACGTCAGGTGGCACTTTTCGGGGAAATGTGCGCGGAACCCCTA
TTTGTTTATTTTTCTAAATACATTCAAATATGTATCCGCTCATGAGACAATAACCCTGATAAATGCTTCA
ATAATATTGAAAAAGGAAGAGTATGAGTATTCAACATTTCCGTGTCGCCCTTATTCCCTTTTTTGCGGCA
TTTTGCCTTCCTGTTTTTGCTCACCCAGAAACGCTGGTGAAAGTAAAAGATGCTGAAGATCAGTTGGGTG
CACGAGTGGGTTACATCGAACTGGATCTCAACAGCGGTAAGATCCTTGAGAGTTTTCGCCCCGAAGAACG
TTTTCCAATGATGAGCACTTTTAAAGTTCTGCTATGTGGCGCGGTATTATCCCGTATTGACGCCGGGCAA
GAGCAACTCGGTCGCCGCATACACTATTCTCAGAATGACTTGGTTGAGTACTCACCAGTCACAGAAAAGC
ATCTTACGGATGGCATGACAGTAAGAGAATTATGCAGTGCTGCCATAACCATGAGTGATAACACTGCGGC
CAACTTACTTCTGACAACGATCGGAGGACCGAAGGAGCTAACCGCTTTTTTGCACAACATGGGGGATCAT
GTAACTCGCCTTGATCGTTGGGAACCGGAGCTGAATGAAGCCATACCAAACGACGAGCGTGACACCACGA
TGCCTGTAGCAATGGCAACAACGTTGCGCAAACTATTAACTGGCGAACTACTTACTCTAGCTTCCCGGCA
ACAATTAATAGACTGGATGGAGGCGGATAAAGTTGCAGGACCACTTCTGCGCTCGGCCCTTCCGGCTGGC
TGGTTTATTGCTGATAAATCTGGAGCCGGTGAGCGTGGAAGCCGCGGTATCATTGCAGCACTGGGGCCAG
ATGGTAAGCCCTCCCGTATCGTAGTTATCTACACGACGGGGAGTCAGGCAACTATGGATGAACGAAATAG
ACAGATCGCTGAGATAGGTGCCTCACTGATTAAGCATTGGTAACTGTCAGACCAAGTTTACTCATATATA
CTTTAGATTGATTTAAAACTTCATTTTTAATTTAAAAGGATCTAGGTGAAGATCCTTTTTGATAATCTCA
TGACCAAAATCCCTTAACGTGAGTTTTCGTTCCACTGAGCGTCAGACCCCGTAGAAAAGATCAAAGGATC
TTCTTGAGATCCTTTTTTTCTGCGCGTAATCTGCTGCTTGCAAACAAAAAAACCACCGCTACCAGCGGTG
GTTTGTTTGCCGGATCAAGAGCTACCAACTCTTTTTCCGAAGGTAACTGGCTTCAGCAGAGCGCAGATAC
CAAATACTGTTCTTCTAGTGTAGCCGTAGTTAGGCCACCACTTCAAGAACTCTGTAGCACCGCCTACATA
CCTCGCTCTGCTAATCCTGTTACCAGTGGCTGCTGCCAGTGGCGATAAGTCGTGTCTTACCGGGTTGGAC
TCAAGACGATAGTTACCGGATAAGGCGCAGCGGTCGGGCTGAACGGGGGGTTCGTGCACACAGCCCAGCT
TGGAGCGAACGACCTACACCGAACTGAGATACCTACAGCGTGAGCTATGAGAAAGCGCCACGCTTCCCGA
AGGGAGAAAGGCGGACAGGTATCCGGTAAGCGGCAGGGTCGGAACAGGAGAGCGCACGAGGGAGCTTCCA
GGGGGAAACGCCTGGTATCTTTATAGTCCTGTCGGGTTTCGCCACCTCTGACTTGAGCGTCGATTTTTGT
GATGCTCGTCAGGGGGGCGGAGCCTATGGAAAAACGCCAGCAACGCGGCCTTTTTACGGTTCCTGGCCTT
TTGCTGGCCTTTTGCTCACATGTCAGACAAATGGCTCTAGAGACCGGCGCCGCTACAGGGCGCGTCCCAT
TCGCCATTCAGGCTGCGCAACTGTTGGGAAGGGCGATCGGTGCGGGCCTCTTCGCTATTACGCCAGCTGG
CGAAAGGGGGATGTGCTGCAAGGCGATTAAGTTGGGTAACGCCAGGGTTTTCCCAGTCACGACGTTGTAA
AACGACGGCCAGTGAGCGCGCGTAATACGACTCACTATAGGGCGAATTGGGTACCGGGCCCCCCCTCGAG
GTCCTCCAGCTTTTGTTCCCTTTAGTGAGGGTTAATTGCGCGCTTGGCGTAATCATGGTCATAGCTGTTT
CCTGTGTGAAATTGTTATCCGCTCACAATTCCACACAACATACGAGCCGGAAGCATAAAGTGTAAAGCCT
GGGGTGCCTAATGAGTGAGCTAACTCACATTAATTGCGTTGCGCTCACTGCCCGCTTTCCACCGGTGGTC
TCTA
